>Addgene plasmid #157246 | pD649-HAsp-IGSF5-COMP5AP-AviTag-9xHis | depositor full sequence | sequence record 303601 | Full Sequence
TTTCAATATTATTGAAGCATTTATCAGGGTTATTGTCTCATGAGCGGATACATATTTGAATGTATTTAGA
AAAATAAACAAATAGGGGTCAGTGTTACAACCAATTAACCAATTCTGAACATTATCGCGAGCCCATTTAT
ACCTGAATATGGCTCATAACACCCCTTGCTCATGACCAAAATCCCTTAACGTGAGTTACGCGCGCGTCGT
TCCACTGAGCGTCAGACCCCGTAGAAAAGATCAAAGGATCTTCTTGAGATCCTTTTTTTCTGCGCGTAAT
CTGCTGCTTGCAAACAAAAAAACCACCGCTACCAGCGGTGGTTTGTTTGCCGGATCAAGAGCTACCAACT
CTTTTTCCGAAGGTAACTGGCTTCAGCAGAGCGCAGATACCAAATACTGTTCTTCTAGTGTAGCCGTAGT
TAGCCCACCACTTCAAGAACTCTGTAGCACCGCCTACATACCTCGCTCTGCTAATCCTGTTACCAGTGGC
TGCTGCCAGTGGCGATAAGTCGTGTCTTACCGGGTTGGACTCAAGACGATAGTTACCGGATAAGGCGCAG
CGGTCGGGCTGAACGGGGGGTTCGTGCACACAGCCCAGCTTGGAGCGAACGACCTACACCGAACTGAGAT
ACCTACAGCGTGAGCTATGAGAAAGCGCCACGCTTCCCGAAGGGAGAAAGGCGGACAGGTATCCGGTAAG
CGGCAGGGTCGGAACAGGAGAGCGCACGAGGGAGCTTCCAGGGGGAAACGCCTGGTATCTTTATAGTCCT
GTCGGGTTTCGCCACCTCTGACTTGAGCGTCGATTTTTGTGATGCTCGTCAGGGGGGCGGAGCCTATGGA
AAAACGCCAGCAACGCGGCCTTTTTACGGTTCCTGGCCTTTTGCTGGCCTTTTGCTCACATGTTCTTTCC
TGCGTTATCCCCTGATTCTGTGGATAACCGTATTACCGCCTTTGAGTGAGCTGATACCGCTCGCCGCAGC
CGAACGACCGAGCGCAGCGAGTCAGTGAGCGAGGAAGCGGAAGGCGAGAGTAGGGAACTGCCAGGCATCA
AACTAAGCAGAAGGCCCCTGACGGATGGCCTTTTTGCGTTTCTACAAACTCTTTCTGTGTTGTAAAACGA
CGGCCAGTCTTAAGCTCGGGCCCCCTGGGCGGTTCTGATAACGAGTAATCGTTAATCCGCAAATAACGTA
AAAACCCGCTTCGGCGGGTTTTTTTATGGGGGGAGTTTAGGGAAAGAGCATTTGTCAGAATATTTAAGGG
CGCCTGTCACTTTGCTTGATATATGAGAATTATTTAACCTTATAAATGAGAAAAAAGCAACGCACTTTAA
ATAAGATACGTTGCTTTTTCGATTGATGAACACCTATAATTAAACTATTCATCTATTATTTATGATTTTT
TGTATATACAATATTTCTAGTTTGTTAAAGAGAATTAAGAAAATAAATCTCGAAAATAATAAAGGGAAAA
TCAGTTTTTGATATCAAAATTATACATGTCAACGATAATACAAAATATAATACAAACTATAAGATGTTAT
CAGTATTTATTATCATTTAGAATAAATTTTGTGTCGCCCTTAATTGTGAGCGGATAACAATTACGAGCTT
CATGCACAGTGGCGTTGACTCAATATTGGCCATTAGCCATATTATTCATTGGTTATATAGCATAAATCAA
TATTGGCTATTGGCCATTGCATACGTTGTATCTATATCATAATATGTACATTTATATTGGCTCATGTCCA
ATATGACCGCCATGTTGGCATTGATTATTGACTAGTTATTAATAGTAATCAATTACGGGGTCATTAGTTC
ATAGCCCATATATGGAGTTCCGCGTTACATAACTTACGGTAAATGGCCCGCCTGGCTGACCGCCCAACGA
CCCCCGCCCATTGACGTCAATAATGACGTATGTTCCCATAGTAACGCCAATAGGGACTTTCCATTGACGT
CAATGGGTGGAGTATTTACGGTAAACTGCCCACTTGGCAGTACATCAAGTGTATCATATGCCAAGTACGC
CCCCTATTGACGTCAATGACGGTAAATGGCCCGCCTGGCATTATGCCCAGTACATGACCTTATGGGACTT
TCCTACTTGGCAGTACATCTACGTATTAGTCATCGCTATTACCATGGTGATGCGGTTTTGGCAGTACATC
AATGGGCGTGGATAGCGGTTTGACTCACGGGGATTTCCAAGTCTCCACCCCATTGACGTCAATGGGAGTT
TGTTTTGGCACCAAAATCAACGGGACTTTCCAAAATGTCGTAACAACTCCGCCCCATTGACGCAAATGGG
CGGTAGGCGTGTACGGTGGGAGGTCTATATAAGCAGAGCTCGTTTAGTGAACCGTCAGATCGCCTGGAGA
CGCCATCCACGCTGTTTTGACCTCCATAGAAGACACCGGGACCGATCCAGCCTCCGCGGCCGGGAACGGT
GCATTGGAACGCGGATTCCCCGTGCCAAGAGTGACGTAAGTACCGCCTATAGAGTCTATAGGCCCACCCC
CTTGGCTTCGTTAGAACGCGGCTACAATTAATACATAACCTTATGTATCATACACATACGATTTAGGTGA
CACTATAGAATAACATCCACTTTGCCTTTCTCTCCACAGGTGTCCACTCCCAGGTCCAACTGCACCTCGG
TTCTATCGAAAACGCGCCTGCTAGCGCCACCATGAAGACCATCATTGCCCTGAGCTACATCTTCTGCCTG
GTGTTCGCTGCGGCCGCCTCTGGAAATGAAGTGATCGAGGGACCCCAGAACGCCAGAGTGCTGAAAGGAT
CTCAGGCCCGGTTCAACTGCACCGTGTCTCAAGGCTGGAAGCTGATCATGTGGGCCCTGAGCGATATGGT
GGTGCTGTCTGTCAGACCCATGGAACCCATCATCACCAACGACCGGTTCACCAGCCAGAGATACGACCAA
GGCGGCAACTTCACCAGCGAGATGATCATTCACAACGTGGAACCCAGCGACAGCGGCAACATCAGATGCA
GCCTGCAGAATAGCAGACTGCACGGCAGCGCCTACCTGACAGTGCAAGTGATGGGCGAGCTGTTCATCCC
CTCCGTGAATCTGGTGGTGGCCGAGAATGAGCCCTGCGAAGTGACATGTCTGCCCAGCCATTGGACCAGA
CTGCCCGATATTTCTTGGGAGCTGGGCCTGCTGGTGTCCCACAGCAGCTACTATTTTGTGCCCGAGCCTA
GCGATCTGCAGAGCGCCGTTTCTATTCTGGCCCTGACACCTCAGAGCAACGGCACACTGACATGCGTGGC
CACCTGGAAGTCCCTGAAGGCCAGAAAGTCCGCCACAGTGAACCTGACCGTGATCAGATGCCCTCAGGAT
ACCGGCGGAGGCATCAATATTCCAGGCGTGCTGTCTAGCCTGCCTAGCCTGGGATTTTCTCTGCCCACCT
GGGGCAAAGGCGCGCCGGAAGATCAAGTTGATCCAAGATTGATTGATGGCAAGGGCGGATCTCTGGAGGT
GCTGTTCCAGGGACCAGGCGGAAGCGGCAATCCCGGCGGCGATCTGGCCCCCCAGATGCTGCGCGAGCTG
CAGGAGACCAATGCCGCCCTGCAGGACGTGCGCGAGCTGCTGCGCCACCGCGTGAAGGAGATCACCTTCC
TGAAGAACACCGTGATGGAGTGCGACGCCTGCGGTATGCAGCCCTCTAGAGGCTCCGGCTCCATCATCCC
AGTTGAGGAGGAGAACCCGGACTTCTGGAACCGCGAGGCAGCCGAGGCCCTGGGTGCCGCCAAGAAGCTG
CAGCCTGCACAGACAGCCGCCAAGAACCTCATCATCTTCCTGGGCGATGGGATGGGGGTGTCTACGGTGA
CAGCTGCCAGGATCCTAAAAGGGCAGAAGAAGGACAAACTGGGGCCTGAGATACCCCTGGCCATGGACCG
CTTCCCATATGTGGCTCTGTCCAAGACATACAATGTAGACAAACATGTGCCAGACAGTGGAGCCACAGCC
ACGGCCTACCTGTGCGGGGTCAAGGGCAACTTCCAGACCATTGGCTTGAGTGCAGCCGCCCGCTTTAACC
AGTGCAACACGACACGCGGCAACGAGGTCATCTCCGTGATGAATCGGGCCAAGAAAGCAGGGAAGTCAGT
GGGAGTGGTAACCACCACACGAGTGCAGCACGCCTCGCCAGCCGGCACCTACGCCCACACGGTGAACCGC
AACTGGTACTCGGACGCCGACGTGCCTGCCTCGGCCCGCCAGGAGGGGTGCCAGGACATCGCTACGCAGC
TCATCTCCAACATGGACATTGACGTGATCCTAGGTGGAGGCCGAAAGTACATGTTTCGCATGGGAACCCC
AGACCCTGAGTACCCAGATGACTACAGCCAAGGTGGGACCAGGCTGGACGGGAAGAATCTGGTGCAGGAA
TGGCTGGCGAAGCGCCAGGGTGCCCGGTATGTGTGGAACCGCACTGAGCTCATGCAGGCTTCCCTGGACC
CGTCTGTGACCCATCTCATGGGTCTCTTTGAGCCTGGAGACATGAAATACGAGATCCACCGAGACTCCAC
ACTGGACCCCTCCCTGATGGAGATGACAGAGGCTGCCCTGCGCCTGCTGAGCAGGAACCCCCGCGGCTTC
TTCCTCTTCGTGGAGGGTGGTCGCATCGACCATGGTCATCATGAAAGCAGGGCTTACCGGGCACTGACTG
AGACGATCATGTTCGACGACGCCATTGAGAGGGCGGGCCAGCTCACCAGCGAGGAGGACACGCTGAGCCT
CGTCACTGCCGACCACTCCCACGTCTTCTCCTTCGGAGGCTACCCCCTGCGAGGGAGCTCCATCTTCGGG
CTGGCCCCTGGCAAGGCCCGGGACAGGAAGGCCTACACGGTCCTCCTATACGGAAACGGTCCAGGCTATG
TGCTCAAGGACGGCGCCCGGCCGGATGTTACCGAGAGCGAGAGCGGGAGCCCCGAGTATCGGCAGCAGTC
AGCAGTGCCCCTGGACGAAGAGACCCACGCAGGCGAGGACGTGGCGGTGTTCGCGCGCGGCCCGCAGGCG
CACCTGGTTCACGGCGTGCAGGAGCAGACCTTCATAGCGCACGTCATGGCCTTCGCCGCCTGCCTGGAGC
CCTACACCGCCTGCGACCTGGCGCCCCCCGCCGGCACCACCGACGCCGCGCACCCGGGTGGCGGAGGACT
GAACGACATCTTCGAGGCTCAGAAAATCGAATGGCACGAACATCACCATCACCATCACCATCACCATTAA
GGCCGGCCTGTAGTCACTGGCACAACGCGTTACCCGGTAAGCCAATCGGGTATACACGGTCGTCATACTG
CAGACAGGGTTCTTCTACTTTGCAAGATAGTCTTGAGTAGTAAAATAAATAGATAGAGAAAATCAGCCTC
GACTGTGCCTTCTAGTTGCCAGCCATCTGTTGTTTGCCCCTCCCCCGTGCCTTCCTTGACCCTGGAAGGT
GCCACTCCCACTGTCCTTTCCTAATAAAATGAGGAAATTGCATCACAACACTCAACCCTATCTCGGTCTA
TTCTTTTGATTTATAAGGGATTTTGCCGATTTCGGCCTATTGGTTAAAAAATGAGCTGATTTAACAAAAA
TTTAACGCGAATTAATTCTGTGGAATGTGTGTCAGTTAGGGTGTGGAAAGTCCCCAGGCTCCCCAGCAGG
CAGAAGTATGCAAAGCATGCATCTCAATTAGTCAGCAACCAGGTGTGGAAAGTCCCCAGGCTCCCCAGCA
GGCAGAAGTATGCAAAGCATGCATCTCAATTAGTCAGCAACCATAGTCCCGCCCCTAACTCCGCCCATCC
CGCCCCTAACTCCGCCCAGTTCCGCCCATTCTCCGCCCCATGGCTGACTAATTTTTTTTATTTATGCAGA
GGCCGAGGCCGCCTCTGCCTCTGAGCTATTCCAGAAGTAGTGAGGAGGCTTTTTTGGAGGCCTAGGCTTT
TGCAAAAAGCTCCCGGGAGCTTGTATATCCATTTTCGGATCTGATCAGCACGTGTTGACAATTAATCATC
GGCATAGTATATCGGCATAGTATAATACGACAAGGTGAGGAACTAAACCATGACCGAGTACAAGCCCACG
GTGCGCCTCGCCACCCGCGACGACGTCCCCAGGGCCGTACGCACCCTCGCCGCCGCGTTCGCCGACTACC
CCGCCACGCGCCACACCGTCGATCCGGACCGCCACATCGAGCGGGTCACCGAGCTGCAAGAACTCTTCCT
CACGCGCGTCGGGCTCGACATCGGCAAGGTGTGGGTCGCGGACGACGGCGCCGCGGTGGCGGTCTGGACC
ACGCCGGAGAGCGTCGAAGCGGGGGCGGTGTTCGCCGAGATCGGCCCGCGCATGGCCGAGTTGAGCGGTT
CCCGGCTGGCCGCGCAGCAACAGATGGAAGGCCTCCTGGCGCCGCACCGGCCCAAGGAGCCCGCGTGGTT
CCTGGCCACCGTCGGCGTCTCGCCCGACCACCAGGGCAAGGGTCTGGGCAGCGCCGTCGTGCTCCCCGGA
GTGGAGGCGGCCGAGCGCGCCGGGGTGCCCGCCTTCCTGGAGACATCCGCGCCCCGCAACCTCCCCTTCT
ACGAGCGGCTCGGCTTCACCGTCACCGCCGACGTCGAGGTGCCCGAAGGACCGCGCACCTGGTGCATGAC
CCGCAAGCCCGGTGCCTGACACGTGCTACGAGATTTCGATTCCACCGCCGCCTTCTATGAAAGGTTGGGC
TTCGGAATCGTTTTCCGGGACGCCGGCTGGATGATCCTCCAGCGCGGGGATCTCATGCTGGAGTTCTTCG
CCCACCCCAACTTGTTTATTGCAGCTTATAATGGTTACAAATAAAGCAATAGCATCACAAATTTCACAAA
TAAAGCATTTTTTTCACTGCATTCTAGTTGTGGTTTGTCCAAACTCATCAATGTATCTTATCATGTCTGT
ATACCGTCGACCTCTAGCTAGAGCTTGGCGTAATCATGGTCATTACCAATGCTTAATCAGTGAGGCACCT
ATCTCAGCGATCTGTCTATTTCGTTCATCCATAGTTGCCTGACTCCCCGTCGTGTAGATAACTACGATAC
GGGAGGGCTTACCATCTGGCCCCAGCGCTGCGATGATACCGCGAGAACCACGCTCACCGGCTCCGGATTT
ATCAGCAATAAACCAGCCAGCCGGAAGGGCCGAGCGCAGAAGTGGTCCTGCAACTTTATCCGCCTCCATC
CAGTCTATTAATTGTTGCCGGGAAGCTAGAGTAAGTAGTTCGCCAGTTAATAGTTTGCGCAACGTTGTTG
CCATCGCTACAGGCATCGTGGTGTCACGCTCGTCGTTTGGTATGGCTTCATTCAGCTCCGGTTCCCAACG
ATCAAGGCGAGTTACATGATCCCCCATGTTGTGCAAAAAAGCGGTTAGCTCCTTCGGTCCTCCGATCGTT
GTCAGAAGTAAGTTGGCCGCAGTGTTATCACTCATGGTTATGGCAGCACTGCATAATTCTCTTACTGTCA
TGCCATCCGTAAGATGCTTTTCTGTGACTGGTGAGTACTCAACCAAGTCATTCTGAGAATAGTGTATGCG
GCGACCGAGTTGCTCTTGCCCGGCGTCAATACGGGATAATACCGCGCCACATAGCAGAACTTTAAAAGTG
CTCATCATTGGAAAACGTTCTTCGGGGCGAAAACTCTCAAGGATCTTACCGCTGTTGAGATCCAGTTCGA
TGTAACCCACTCGTGCACCCAACTGATCTTCAGCATCTTTTACTTTCACCAGCGTTTCTGGGTGAGCAAA
AACAGGAAGGCAAAATGCCGCAAAAAAGGGAATAAGGGCGACACGGAAATGTTGAATACTCATATTCTTC
CTT
Features (pLannotate 1.2.2; 24 found; start..end, strand, type, name):
    119..143     -  CDS            KanR (fragment): aminoglycoside phosphotransferase; aph(3')-Ia; confers resistance to kanamycin
    254..842     +  rep_origin     ori: high-copy-number ColE1/pMB1/pBR322/pUC origin of replication
   1067..1084    +  terminator     rrnB T2 terminator (fragment): transcription terminator T2 from the E. coli rrnB gene
   1109..1128    -  CDS            lacZα (fragment): LacZα fragment of β-galactosidase; lacZ fragment
   1584..1600    +  protein_bind   lac operator: The lac repressor binds to the lac operator to inhibit transcription in E. coli. This inhibition can be relieved by adding lactose or isopropyl-β-D-thiogalactopyranoside (IPTG). lac repressor encoded by lacI
   1843..2146    +  enhancer       CMV enhancer: human cytomegalovirus immediate early enhancer
   2147..2350    +  promoter       CMV promoter: human cytomegalovirus (CMV) immediate early promoter
   2486..2529    +  intron         CMV intron (fragment): modified intron A from human cytomegalovirus
   2581..2599    +  promoter       SP6 promoter: promoter for bacteriophage SP6 RNA polymerase
   2603..2640    +  CDS            IgH signal sequence (fragment): signal sequence from the mouse immunoglobulin heavy chain variable region
   2740..3432    +  CDS            Igsf5 (fragment): IGSF5_MOUSE - Also known as Jam4. Experimental evidence at protein level: Swiss-Prot protein existence level 1. Provides, together with MAGI1, an adhesion machinery at tight junctions, which may regulate the permeability of kidney glomerulus and small intestinal epithelial cells. Mediates calcium-independent homophilic cell adhesion. In testis, it may function as a cell adhesion molecule rather than a tight-junction protein. It may participate in the adhesion between spermatogonia-spermatogonia, spermatogonia-Sertoli cells, and Sertoli cells-Sertoli cells. From Mus musculus (Mouse).
   3535..3714    +  CDS            Comp (fragment): COMP_RAT - Experimental evidence at protein level: Swiss-Prot protein existence level 1. May play a role in the structural integrity of cartilage via its interaction with other extracellular matrix proteins such as the collagens and fibronectin. Can mediate the interaction of chondrocytes with the cartilage extracellular matrix through interaction with cell surface integrin receptors. Could play a role in the pathogenesis of osteoarthritis. Potent suppressor of apoptosis in both primary chondrocytes and transformed cells. Suppresses apoptosis by blocking the activation of caspase-3 and by indu
   3702..5154    +  CDS            SEAP (fragment): secreted alkaline phosphatase from human placenta The natural enzyme has a C-terminal transmembrane sequence that is replaced by a GPI anchor.
   5179..5220    +  CDS            AviTag™ (fragment): peptide tag that allows for enzymatic biotinylation
   5224..5247    +  CDS            8xHis: 8xHis affinity tag
   5393..5504    +  polyA_signal   bGH poly(A) signal: bovine growth hormone polyadenylation signal
   5505..5613    +  rep_origin     f1 ori (fragment): f1 bacteriophage origin of replication; arrow indicates direction of (+) strand synthesis
   5627..5956    +  promoter       SV40 promoter: SV40 enhancer and early promoter
   6004..6051    +  promoter       EM7 promoter: synthetic bacterial promoter&nbsp
   6070..6669    +  CDS            PuroR (fragment): puromycin N-acetyltransferase; pac from Streptomyces; confers resistance to puromycin
   6679..6804    +  CDS            ble (fragment): BLE_KLEPN - Experimental evidence at protein level: Swiss-Prot protein existence level 1. Binding protein with a strong affinity to the bleomycin family of antibiotics. Binds to CL990; an antimitotic-antibiotic compound. From Klebsiella pneumoniae.
   6799..6920    +  polyA_signal   SV40 poly(A) signal: SV40 polyadenylation signal
   6973..7833    -  CDS            AmpR: β-lactamase; bla; confers resistance to ampicillin, carbenicillin, and related antibiotics
   7836..89      -  promoter       AmpR promoter (fragment) (across the origin): bla
