[The description below was written by a language model from this plasmid's Addgene catalogue record and pLannotate feature annotations shown in this document.]
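Description:
pD649-HAsp-IGSF5-COMP5AP-AviTag-9xHis is a mammalian expression plasmid built on the pD649 backbone for producing a secreted, multimerised form of the extracellular domain of human IGSF5 (also called JAM4), an immunoglobulin-superfamily cell-surface adhesion protein. It is propagated in E. coli at high copy from a ColE1/pUC-type origin under ampicillin selection (AmpR). The feature table also shows an SV40 early/EM7 promoter-driven puromycin resistance cassette with an SV40 poly(A) signal, which could support selection in mammalian cells. Short fragments annotated as KanR, lacZα, f1 ori and ble appear to be backbone remnants.

Expression is driven by the CMV enhancer and immediate-early promoter, followed by a fragment of CMV intron A and an SP6 promoter that allows in vitro transcription and serves as a sequencing primer site. The open reading frame begins with a signal sequence: the construct name indicates a haemagglutinin signal peptide (HAsp), although the automated annotation scores part of this region as an IgH signal sequence fragment. It continues with the roughly 690 bp IGSF5 ectodomain cloned between retained NotI and AscI sites. The annotation tool matched this segment to the mouse orthologue, but the catalogue entry lists the insert as human. Downstream, in frame, are the coiled-coil region of cartilage oligomeric matrix protein (COMP), which assembles the fusion into pentamers, human placental alkaline phosphatase as an enzymatic reporter, an AviTag for site-specific biotinylation, and a polyhistidine tag for affinity purification. The polyhistidine tag is named as 9xHis but annotated as 8xHis. Transcription ends at a bGH poly(A) signal.

The pentameric, phosphatase-tagged ectodomain was made as part of a human IgSF cell-surface interactome study. In such screens, high-avidity secreted proteins of this kind are typically used as probes for detecting weak extracellular protein–protein interactions. The depositor notes that some plasmids in this collection may carry an IS4-like transposase insertion upstream of the CMV promoter. No such element is annotated in this feature table.
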