Addgene plasmid #157246: pD649-HAsp-IGSF5-COMP5AP-AviTag-9xHis
Purpose: Mammalian expression of cell-surface protein extracellular domain fused to COMP5AP-AviTag-9xHis. Protein is secreted from cells.
Depositing lab: Chris Garcia. Depositing organization: Stanford University. Publication: A Human IgSF Cell-Surface Interactome Reveals a Complex Network of Protein-Protein Interactions. Wojtowicz WM, Vielmetter J, Fernandes RA, Siepe DH, Eastman CL, Chisholm GB, Cox S, Klock H, Anderson PW, Rue SM, Miller JJ, Glaser SM, Bragstad ML, Vance J, Lam AW, Lesley SA, Zinn K, Garcia KC. Cell. 2020 Aug 20;182(4):1027-1043.e17. doi: 10.1016/j.cell.2020.07.025. PubMed 32822567.
Backbone
  Vector backbone: pD649
  Backbone size w/o insert (bp): 7153
  Vector type: Mammalian Expression
Growth in bacteria
  Bacterial resistance: Ampicillin, 100 μg/mL
  Growth temperature: 37°C
  Growth strain: DH5alpha
  Copy number: High Copy
Gene/Insert
  Gene/Insert name: IGSF5
  Species: H. sapiens (human)
  Insert size (bp): 690
  Entrez Gene: IGSF5 (a.k.a. GSF5, JAM4)
  Promoter: CMV/SP6
  Tag / fusion protein: COMP5AP-AviTag-9xHis (C terminal on backbone)
  Cloning method: Restriction Enzyme; 5′ cloning site GCGGCCGC (not destroyed); 3′ cloning site GGCGCGCC (not destroyed)
  Sequencing primers: 5′ ATTTAGGTGACACTATAG; 3′ CGTCGCACTCCATCACGGTG
Resource information
  A portion of this plasmid was derived from a plasmid made by: synthesis by ThermoFisher
Terms and licenses: Academic/Nonprofit Terms; Industry Terms: Not Available to Industry
Depositor comments: Some plasmids in this collection may have an IS4-like element ISVsa5 family transposase upstream of the CMV promoter.
How to cite: pD649-HAsp-IGSF5-COMP5AP-AviTag-9xHis was a gift from Chris Garcia (Addgene plasmid # 157246 ; http://n2t.net/addgene:157246 ; RRID:Addgene_157246)
