>Addgene plasmid #157246 | pD649-HAsp-IGSF5-COMP5AP-AviTag-9xHis | depositor partial sequence | sequence record 303602 | insert (extracellular domain)
TCTGGAAATGAAGTGATCGAGGGACCCCAGAACGCCAGAGTGCTGAAAGGATCTCAGGCCCGGTTCAACT
GCACCGTGTCTCAAGGCTGGAAGCTGATCATGTGGGCCCTGAGCGATATGGTGGTGCTGTCTGTCAGACC
CATGGAACCCATCATCACCAACGACCGGTTCACCAGCCAGAGATACGACCAAGGCGGCAACTTCACCAGC
GAGATGATCATTCACAACGTGGAACCCAGCGACAGCGGCAACATCAGATGCAGCCTGCAGAATAGCAGAC
TGCACGGCAGCGCCTACCTGACAGTGCAAGTGATGGGCGAGCTGTTCATCCCCTCCGTGAATCTGGTGGT
GGCCGAGAATGAGCCCTGCGAAGTGACATGTCTGCCCAGCCATTGGACCAGACTGCCCGATATTTCTTGG
GAGCTGGGCCTGCTGGTGTCCCACAGCAGCTACTATTTTGTGCCCGAGCCTAGCGATCTGCAGAGCGCCG
TTTCTATTCTGGCCCTGACACCTCAGAGCAACGGCACACTGACATGCGTGGCCACCTGGAAGTCCCTGAA
GGCCAGAAAGTCCGCCACAGTGAACCTGACCGTGATCAGATGCCCTCAGGATACCGGCGGAGGCATCAAT
ATTCCAGGCGTGCTGTCTAGCCTGCCTAGCCTGGGATTTTCTCTGCCCACCTGGGGCAAA
